>Addgene plasmid #69177 | LD131 | depositor full sequence | sequence record 124688 | LD131 sequence 6681 bps
CTAAATTGTAAGCGTTAATATTTTGTTAAAATTCGCGTTAAATTTTTGTTAAATCAGCTCATTTTTTAAC
CAATAGGCCGAAATCGGCAAAATCCCTTATAAATCAAAAGAATAGACCGAGATAGGGT
[37 nt withheld, positions 129-165]
AAAGAACGTGGACTCCAACGTCAAAGG
[49 nt withheld, positions 193-241]
T
[91 nt withheld, positions 243-333]
G
[124 nt withheld, positions 335-458]
CCCATTCGCCATTCAGGCTGCGCAACTGTTGGGAAGGGCGATCGGTGCGGGCCTCTTCGCTATTACGCCA
GCTGGCGAAAGGGGGATGTGCTGCAAGGCGATTAAGTTGGGTAACGCCAGGGTTTTCCCAGTCACGACGT
TGTAAAACGACGGCCAGTGAATTGTAATACGACTCACTATAGGGCGAATTGGAGCTCCACCGCGGGGTCC
AGTGGTTCAAGACGTCGCCTTTACACGGCGAAGATCCCGAGTTCGAACCTCGGTTGGATCAGAATCTTTT
TTATCGTAAAAGATAATAATTTGAAGTACATATCCATAATATAAGGGTGGTCAATATCCAAGATAAACGT
CGCATTCCCATTTTCTTATTAAGCCGGTAAACATTGCTGAAATCTGCGAACAGGAATGAATGTTACAGTT
ACTGTTTATGATAAAAATGTCAAGTACAGATTAGAAGAGAATATCAAAAATAACAAGGGTCCCAGCAACG
ATGATCAACCAGCATACAATAATGAATCAAAGAGCACGGACGGAAGTGATTATGCAATGTTTCCCACTAA
CATTAAGTACATATTTGAGGACAACAATGATGAACTAGTAGATTCAAGTGATGCTGCTTTGACAGCAGGA
ATAGATAAGGTCGGAGATGAACTTGAAAATGTCATAATTGTCCAATTGGATGAATCGGGATCTCTTGAGG
ATATCACACTAATCAGCGACCAATATGAGCTTTTGTCACATAGGACAAATAGTCTCAGCTTGGAGGAAAA
CCAAATGAGAACATTATCATCACATGGTGATGATAAATCTAATGATGAAGAGGAAGAACTTAGCGTTGAC
AGTGATAGATTCAGAGTGGACTCGGACATTGAGCTCGATGTAATTTCACAATTTTGCGATCTGTCTCCTT
TTCTTCGCGATTTGAGTTTGAATGACTTAATTAAACTCTACGTCACACAAAATGAACAATTACAAATGCT
CTCCAATTCCGTAGCTTCGTACGCTGCAGGTCGACGGATCGGTGACGGTGCTGGTTTAATTAACATGTCT
AAAGGTGAAGAATTATTCACTGGTGTTGTCCCAATTTTGGTTGAATTAGATGGTGATGTTAATGGTCACA
AATTTTCTGTCTCCGGTGAAGGTGAAGGTGATGCTACTTACGGTAAATTGACCTTAAAATTTATTTGTAC
TACTGGTAAATTGCCAGTTCCATGGCCAACCTTAGTCACTACTTTAACTTATGGTGTTCAATGTTTTTCT
AGATACCCAGATCATATGAAACAACATGACTTTTTCAAGTCTGCCATGCCAGAAGGTTATGTTCAAGAAA
GAACTATTTTTTTCAAAGATGACGGTAACTACAAGACCAGAGCTGAAGTCAAGTTTGAAGGTGATACCTT
AGTTAATAGAATCGAATTAAAAGGTATTGATTTTAAAGAAGATGGTAACATTTTAGGTCACAAATTGGAA
TACAACTATAACTCTCACAATGTTTACATCATGGCTGACAAACAAAAGAATGGTATCAAAGTTAACTTCA
AAATTAGACACAACATTGAAGATGGTTCTGTTCAATTAGCTGACCATTATCAACAAAATACTCCAATTGG
TGATGGTCCAGTCTTGTTACCAGACAACCATTACTTATCCACTCAATCTGCCTTATCCAAAGATCCAAAC
GAAAAGAGAGACCACATGGTCTTGTTAGAATTTGTTACTGCTGCTGGTATTACCCATGGTATGGATGAAT
TGTACAAATAAGGCGCGCCACTTCTAAATAAGCGAATTTCTTATGATTTATGATTTTTATTATTAAATAA
GTTATAAAAAAAATAAGTGTATACAAATTTTAAAGTGACTCTTAGGTTTTAAAACGAAAATTCTTATTCT
TGAGTAACTCTTTCCTGTAGGTCAGGTTGCTTTCTCAGGTATAGTATGAGGTCGCTCTTATTGACCACAC
CTCTACCGGCAGATCCGCTAGGGATAACAGGGTAATATAGATCTGTTTAGCTTGCCTCGTCCCCGCCGGG
TCACCCGGCCAGCGACATGGAGGCCCAGAATACCCTCCTTGACAGTCTTGACGTGCGCAGCTCAGGGGCA
TGATGTGACTGTCGCCCGTACATTTAGCCCATACATCCCCATGTATAATCATTTGCATCCATACATTTTG
ATGGCCGCACGGCGCGAAGCAAAAATTACGGCTCCTCGCTGCAGACCTGCGAGCAGGGAAACGCTCCCCT
CACAGACGCGTTGAATTGTCCCCACGCCGCGCCCCTGTAGAGAAATATAAAAGGTTAGGATTTGCCACTG
AGGTTCTTCTTTCATATACTTCCTTTTAAAATCTTGCTAGGATACAGTTCTCACATCACATCCGAACATA
AACAACCATGACAGTCAACACTAAGACCTATAGTGAGAGAGCAGAAACTCATGCCTCACCAGTAGCACAG
CGATTATTTCGATTAATGGAACTGAAGAAAACCAATTTATGTGCATCAATTGACGTTGATACCACTAAGG
AATTCCTTGAATTAATTGATAAATTAGGTCCTTATGTATGCTTAATCAAGACTCATATTGATATAATCAA
TGATTTTTCCTATGAATCCACTATTGAACCATTATTAGAACTTTCACGTAAACATCAATTTATGATTTTT
GAAGATAGAAAATTTGCTGATATTGGTAATACCGTAAAGAAACAATATATTGGTGGAGTTTATAAAATTA
GTAGTTGGGCAGATATTACCAATGCTCATGGTGTCACTGGGAATGGAGTGGTTGAAGGATTAAAACAGGG
AGCTAAAGAAACCACCACCAACCAAGAGCCAAGAGGGTTATTGATGTTAGCTGAATTATCATCAGTGGGA
TCATTAGCATATGGAGAATATTCTCAAAAAACTGTTGAAATTGCTAAATCCGATAAGGAATTTGTTATTG
GATTTATTGCCCAACGTGATATGGGTGGCCAAGAAGAAGGATTTGATTGGCTTATTATGACACCTGGAGT
TGGATTAGATGATAAAGGTGATGGATTAGGACAACAATATAGAACTGTTGATGAAGTTGTTAGCACTGGA
ACTGATATTATCATTGTTGGTAGAGGATTGTTTGGTAAAGGAAGAGATCCAGATATTGAAGGTAAAAGGT
ATAGAAATGCTGGTTGGAATGCTTATTTGAAAAAGACTGGCCAATTATAATCAGTACTGACAATAAAAAG
ATTCTTGTTTTCAAGAACTTGTCATTTGTATAGTTTTTTTATATTGTAGTTGTTCTATTTTAATCAAATG
TTAGCGTGATTTATATTTTTTTTCGCCTCGACATCATCTGCCCAGATGCGAAGTTAAGTGCGCAGAAAGT
AATATCATGCGTCAATCGTATGTGAATGCTGGTCGCTATACTGCTGTCGATTCGATACTAACGCCGCCAT
CCAGTGTCGAAAACGAGCTCGAATTCATCGATGATATCAGATCCACTAGTGGCCTATGCTGAAAGCAAAA
ATGAAGCCGCATGGATGAGACTCTCTTAACTTGTTTATGTAGGTATATGTTCTCTATATTTTATGATAAT
TCTGCAAAATTTGCTGGCATCGGATTTATTTTGATAGAATAGAATTTTTCAATTTCTCTAAGTTTTGCTA
AATCAGCTTTGGTAATGAAGTTTATAGCCACACCCTTTCTACCAAATCGACCACTTCTACCGATACGATG
GATGTAATTTTCTATTATTTCTGGTAGGTCATAGTTAATGACTAAAGAAACTTGTTGGACATCAATACCG
CGCGCCCAAACATCCGTCGATATCAGTACACGAGAATGACCTGTTCTAAAATCATTCATTACTTTATCTC
TTTCTTCTTGTTTCATATCACCATGCATGGAGACTACAGCAAAGTTTGATTGGATTAGCCGCTGAGATAA
CCAATCTACTTTTTTCTTGGTGTTACAGAATATCACACATTGTGTAATGGTCAAAGAATCGTATATATCA
CACAGAGTATCCTCGAGGGGGGGCCCGGTACCCAGCTTTTGTTCCCTTTAGTGAGGGTTAATTGCGCGCT
TGGCGTAATCATGGTCATAGCTGTTTCCTGTGTGAAATTGTTATCCGCTCACAATTCCACACAACATACG
AGCCGGAAGCATAAAGTGTAAAGCCTGGGGTGCCTAATGAGTGAGCTAACTCACATTAATTGCGTTGCGC
TCACTGCCCGCTTTCCAGTCGGGAAACCTGTCGTGCCAGCTGCATTAATGAATCGGCCAACGCGCGGGGA
GAGGCGGTTTGCGTATTGGGCGCTCTTCCGCTTCCTCGCTCACTGACTCGCTGCGCTCGGTCGTTCGGCT
GCGGCGAGCGGTATCAGCTCACTCAAAGGCGGTAATACGGTTATCCACAGAATCAGGGGATAACGCAGGA
AAGAACATGTGAGCAAAAGGCCAGCAAAAGGCCAGGAACCGTAAAAAGGCCGCGTTGCTGGCGTTTTTCC
ATAGGCTCCGCCCCCCTGACGAGCATCACAAAAATCGACGCTCAAGTCAGAGGTGGCGAAACCCGACAGG
ACTATAAAGATACCAGGCGTTTCCCCCTGGAAGCTCCCTCGTGCGCTCTCCTGTTCCGACCCTGCCGCTT
ACCGGATACCTGTCCGCCTTTCTCCCTTCGGGAAGCGTGGCGCTTTCTCATAGCTCACGCTGTAGGTATC
TCAGTTCGGTGTAGGTCGTTCGCTCCAAGCTGGGCTGTGTGCACGAACCCCCCGTTCAGCCCGACCGCTG
CGCCTTATCCGGTAACTATCGTCTTGAGTCCAACCCGGTAAGACACGACTTATCGCCACTGGCAGCAGCC
ACTGGTAACAGGATTAGCAGAGCGAGGTATGTAGGCGGTGCTACAGAGTTCTTGAAGTGGTGGCCTAACT
ACGGCTACACTAGAAGGACAGTATTTGGTATCTGCGCTCTGCTGAAGCCAGTTACCTTCGGAAAAAGAGT
TGGTAGCTCTTGATCCGGCAAACAAACCACCGCTGGTAGCGGTGGTTTTTTTGTTTGCAAGCAGCAGATT
ACGCGCAGAAAAAAAGGATCTCAAGAAGATCCTTTGATCTTTTCTACGGGGTCTGACGCTCAGTGGAACG
AAAACTCACGTTAAGGGATTTTGGTCATGAGATTATCAAAAAGGATCTTCACCTAGATCCTTTTAAATTA
AAAATGAAGTTTTAAATCAATCTAAAGTATATATGAGTAAACTTGGTCTGACAGTTACCAATGCTTAATC
AGTGAGGCACCTATCTCAGCGATCTGTCTATTTCGTTCATCCATAGTTGCCTGACTCCCCGTCGTGTAGA
TAACTACGATACGGGAGGGCTTACCATCTGGCCCCAGTGCTGCAATGATACCGCGAGACCCACGCTCACC
GGCTCCAGATTTATCAGCAATAAACCAGCCAGCCGGAAGGGCCGAGCGCAGAAGTGGTCCTGCAACTTTA
TCCGCCTCCATCCAGTCTATTAATTGTTGCCGGGAAGCTAGAGTAAGTAGTTCGCCAGTTAATAGTTTGC
GCAACGTTGTTGCCATTGCTACAGGCATCGTGGTGTCACGCTCGTCGTTTGGTATGGCTTCATTCAGCTC
CGGTTCCCAACGATCAAGGCGAGTTACATGATCCCCCATGTTGTGCAAAAAAGCGGTTAGCTCCTTCGGT
CCTCCGATCGTTGTCAGAAGTAAGTTGGCCGCAGTGTTATCACTCATGGTTATGGCAGCACTGCATAATT
CTCTTACTGTCATGCCATCCGTAAGATGCTTTTCTGTGACTGGTGAGTACTCAACCAAGTCATTCTGAGA
ATAGTGTATGCGGCGACCGAGTTGCTCTTGCCCGGCGTCAATACGGGATAATACCGCGCCACATAGCAGA
ACTTTAAAAGTGCTCATCATTGGAAAACGTTCTTCGGGGCGAAAACTCTCAAGGATCTTACCGCTGTTGA
GATCCAGTTCGATGTAACCCACTCGTGCACCCAACTGATCTTCAGCATCTTTTACTTTCACCAGCGTTTC
TGGGTGAGCAAAAACAGGAAGGCAAAATGCCGCAAAAAAGGGAATAAGGGCGACACGGAAATGTTGAATA
CTCATACTCTTCCTTTTTCAATATTATTGAAGCATTTATCAGGGTTATTGTCTCATGAGCGGATACATAT
TTGAATGTATTTAGAAAAATAAACAAATAGGGGTTCCGCGCACATTTCCCCGAAAAGTGCCAC
Features (pLannotate 1.2.2; 19 found; start..end, strand, type, name):
     30..458     -  rep_origin     f1 ori (sequence partly withheld): f1 bacteriophage origin of replication; arrow indicates direction of (+) strand synthesis
    463..620     -  CDS            lacZα (fragment): LacZα fragment of β-galactosidase; lacZ fragment
    623..641     +  promoter       T7 promoter: promoter for bacteriophage T7 RNA polymerase
    864..1451    +  CDS            ATG31: ATG31_YEAST - Also known as CIS1. Experimental evidence at protein level: Swiss-Prot protein existence level 1. Plays a role in starvation-induced autophagy. Involved in mitophagy. Functions with ATG17 and ATG29 at the preautophagosomal structure (PAS) in order to form normal autophagosomes under starvation conditions. May be involved in microtubule function, such as chromosome segregation and karyogamy. From Saccharomyces cerevisiae (strain ATCC 204508 / S288c) (Baker's yeast).
   1503..2219    +  CDS            yeGFP: yeast-enhanced green fluorescent protein codons optimized for translation in S. cerevisiae and C. albicans
   2240..2427    +  terminator     ADH1 terminator: S. cerevisiae ADH1; transcription terminator for the S. cerevisiae alcohol dehydrogenase 1 (ADH1) gene
   2502..2845    +  promoter       TEF promoter: Ashbya gossypii TEF promoter
   2864..3652    +  CDS            URA3: PYRF_YEAST - Experimental evidence at protein level: Swiss-Prot protein existence level 1. From Saccharomyces cerevisiae (strain ATCC 204508 / S288c) (Baker's yeast).
   3664..3861    +  terminator     TEF terminator: Ashbya gossypii TEF terminator
   4022..4459    -  CDS            FAL1 (fragment): FAL1_YEAST - Experimental evidence at protein level: Swiss-Prot protein existence level 1. ATP-dependent RNA helicase involved in 40S ribosomal subunit biogenesis. Required for the processing and cleavage of 35S pre-rRNA at sites A0, A1, and A2, leading to mature 18S rRNA. From Saccharomyces cerevisiae (strain ATCC 204508 / S288c) (Baker's yeast).
   4459..4480    +  misc_feature   MCS (fragment): pBluescript multiple cloning site
   4493..4511    -  promoter       T3 promoter: promoter for bacteriophage T3 RNA polymerase
   4556..4572    -  protein_bind   lac operator: The lac repressor binds to the lac operator to inhibit transcription in E. coli. This inhibition can be relieved by adding lactose or isopropyl-β-D-thiogalactopyranoside (IPTG). lac repressor encoded by lacI
   4580..4610    -  promoter       lac promoter: promoter for the E. coli lac operon
   4625..4646    -  protein_bind   CAP binding site: CAP binding activates transcription in the presence of cAMP. E. coli catabolite activator protein
   4659..4751    -  CDS            lacI (fragment): lac repressor; lacI; The lac repressor binds to the lac operator to inhibit transcription in E. coli. This inhibition can be relieved by adding lactose or isopropyl-β-D-thiogalactopyranoside (IPTG).
   4934..5522    -  rep_origin     ori: high-copy-number ColE1/pMB1/pBR322/pUC origin of replication
   5693..6553    -  CDS            AmpR: β-lactamase; bla; confers resistance to ampicillin, carbenicillin, and related antibiotics
   6554..6658    -  promoter       AmpR promoter: bla
