[The description below was written by a language model from this plasmid's Addgene catalogue record and pLannotate feature annotations shown in this document.]
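Description:
LD131 is a yeast integration plasmid built on the Bluescript II SK+ backbone, designed to place a GFP tag at the C terminus of the Saccharomyces cerevisiae autophagy protein Atg31. It is propagated in E. coli as a high-copy plasmid through its ColE1/pUC-type origin and selected with ampicillin via the β-lactamase gene. The backbone also retains the f1 phage origin, the T7 and T3 promoters, and remnants of the lacZα/lac promoter region. No yeast replication origin or centromere is annotated, which fits a construct meant to act by chromosomal integration rather than episomal maintenance.

The roughly 3.6 kb insert, cloned between SacII and XhoI, begins with the ATG31 coding sequence, preceded by about 200 bp of unannotated sequence whose nature the record does not state. ATG31 is followed in the same orientation by a green fluorescent protein coding sequence and the ADH1 terminator. The catalogue calls the tag EGFP, whereas the feature annotation identifies it as yeast-enhanced, codon-optimised yeGFP. Downstream lies a selectable marker cassette in which the Ashbya gossypii TEF promoter and terminator flank URA3. The depositor specifies this as the Candida albicans gene, although the automated annotation matched it to the S. cerevisiae orthologue. A fragment of FAL1 follows the marker on the opposite strand. It presumably represents genomic sequence downstream of ATG31 that, together with the ATG31 sequence, provides homology for targeting the cassette to the native locus, although the record does not say this explicitly.

Integration with selection for uracil prototrophy should yield an Atg31-GFP fusion at the chromosomal locus. The plasmid belongs to a set of fluorescent tagging tools for yeast Atg proteins, useful for imaging Atg31 localisation, for example at the preautophagosomal structure where it acts with Atg17 and Atg29.
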