Addgene plasmid #69177: LD131
Purpose: Integration of GFP tag at Atg31 C terminus, use auxotrophic marker URA3(Candida albicans)
Depositing lab: Zhiping Xie. Depositing organization: Shanghai Jiao Tong University. Publication: A fluorescent tool set for yeast Atg proteins. Li D, Song JZ, Shan MH, Li SP, Liu W, Li H, Zhu J, Wang Y, Lin J, Xie Z. Autophagy. 2015;11(6):954-60. doi: 10.1080/15548627.2015.1040971. PubMed 25998947.
Backbone
  Vector backbone: Bluescript II SK+
  Vector type: Yeast Expression
Growth in bacteria
  Bacterial resistance: Ampicillin, 100 μg/mL
  Growth temperature: 37°C
  Growth strain: DH5alpha
  Copy number: High Copy
Gene/Insert
  Gene/Insert name: Atg31-EGFP
  Species: S. cerevisiae (budding yeast)
  Insert size (bp): 3600
  Tag / fusion protein: EGFP (C terminal on insert)
  Cloning method: Restriction Enzyme; 5′ cloning site SacII (not destroyed); 3′ cloning site XhoI (not destroyed)
  Sequencing primers: 5′ T7; 3′ SP6
Terms and licenses: Academic/Nonprofit Terms; Industry Terms: Not Available to Industry
How to cite: LD131 was a gift from Zhiping Xie (Addgene plasmid # 69177 ; http://n2t.net/addgene:69177 ; RRID:Addgene_69177)
