>Addgene plasmid #69177 | LD131 | addgene partial sequence | sequence record 124686 | T7 5'-TAATACGACTCACTATAGGG-3'
GGGTCCAGTGGTTCAAGACGTCGCCTTTACACGGCGAAGATCCCGAGTTCGAACCTCGGTTGGATCAGAA
TCTTTTTTATCGTAAAAGATAATAATTTGAAGTACATATCCATAATATAAGGGTGGTCAATATCCAAGAT
AAACGTCGCATTCCCATTTTCTTATTAAGCCGGTAAACATTGCTGAAATCTGCGAACAGGAATGAATGTT
ACAGTTACTGTTTATGATAAAAATGTCAAGTACAGATTAGAAGAGAATATCAAAAATAACAAGGGTCCCA
GCAACGATGATCAACCAGCATACAATAATGAATCAAAGAGCACGGACGGAAGTGATTATGCAATGTTTCC
CACTAACATTAAGTACATATTTGAGGACAACAATGATGAACTAGTAGATTCAAGTGATGCTGCTTTGACA
GCAGGAATAGATAAGGTCGGAGATGAACTTGAAAATGTCATAATTGTCCAATTGGATGAATCGGGATCTC
TTGAGGATATCACACTAATCAGCGACCAATATGAGCTTTTGTCACATAGGACAAATAGTCTCAGCTTGGA
GGAAAACCAAATGAGAACATTATCATCACATGGTGATGATAAATCTAATGATGAAGAGGAAGAACTTAGC
GTTGACAGTGATAGATTCAGAGTGGACTCGGACATTGAGCTCGATGTAATTTCACAATTTTGCGATCTGT
CTCCTTTTCTTCGCGATTTGAGTTTGAATGACTTAATTAAACTCTACGTCACACAAAATGAACAATTACA
AATGCTCTCCAATTCCGTAGCTTCGTACGCTGCAGGTCGACGGATCGGTGACGGTGCTGGTTTAATTAAC
ATGTCTAAAGGTGAAGAATTATTCACTGGTGTTGTCCCAATTTTGGTTGAATTAGATGGTGATGTTAATG
GTCACAAATTTTCTGTCTCCGGTGAAGGTGAAGGTGATGCTACTTACGGTAAATTGACCTTAAAATTTAT
TTGTACTACTGGTAAATTGCCAGTTCCATGGCCAACCTTAGTCACTACTTTAACTTATGGTGTTCAATGT
TTT
