>Addgene plasmid #69177 | LD131 | addgene partial sequence | sequence record 124687 | yGFP-R 5'-GCATCACCTTCACCTTCACC-3'
TTGTGACCATTAACATCACCATCTAATTCAACCAAAATTGGGACAACACCAGTGAATAATTCTTCACCTT
TAGACATGTTAATTAAACCAGCACCGTCACCGATCCGTCGACCTGCAGCGTACGAAGCTACGGAATTGGA
GAGCATTTGTAATTGTTCATTTTGTGTGACGTAGAGTTTAATTAAGTCATTCAAACTCAAATCGCGAAGA
AAAGGAGACAGATCGCAAAATTGTGAAATTACATCGAGCTCAATGTCCGAGTCCACTCTGAATCTATCAC
TGTCAACGCTAAGTTCTTCCTCTTCATCATTAGATTTATCATCACCATGTGATGATAATGTTCTCATTTG
GTTTTCCTCCAAGCTGAGACTATTTGTCCTATGTGACAAAAGCTCATATTGGTCGCTGATTAGTGTGATA
TCCTCAAGAGATCCCGATTCATCCAATTGGACAATTATGACATTTTCAAGTTCATCTCCGACCTTATCTA
TTCCTGCTGTCAAAGCAGCATCACTTGAATCTACTAGTTCATCATTGTTGTCCTCAAATATGTACTTAAT
GTTAGTGGGAAACATTGCATAATCACTTCCGTCCGTGCTCTTTGATTCATTATTGTATGCTGGTTGATCA
TCGTTGCTGGGACCCTTGTTATTTTTGATATTCTCTTCTAATCTGTACTTGACATTTTTATCATAAACAG
TAACTGTAACATTCATTCCTGTTCGCAGATTTCAGCAATGTTTACCGGCTTAATAAGAAAATGGGAATGC
GACGTTTATCTTGGATATTGACCACCCTTATATTATGGATATGTACTTCAAATTATTATCTTTTACGATA
AAAAAGATTCTGATCCAACCGAGGTTCGAACTCGGGATCTTCGCCGTGTAAAGGCGACGTCTTGAACCAC
TGGACCCCGCGGTGGAGCTCCAATTCGCCCTATAGTGAGTCGTATTACAATTCACTGGCCGTCGTTTTAC
AACGTCGTGACTGG
